>Addgene plasmid #235116 | VN1287 pB2Hws_v28_pLWeakRBS_TIR371_cI-Asf1B+rpoA-IP2_Ddcm_WeaKRBS_TIR51_KanR | addgene full sequence | sequence record 474978 | Addgene NGS Result
GGCAGCATCACCCGACGCACTTTGCGCCGAATAAATACCTGTGACGGAAGATCACTTCGCAGAATAAATA
AATCCTGGTGTCCCTGTTGATACCGGGAAGCCCTGGGCCAACTTTTGGCGAAAATGAGACGTTGATCGGC
ACGTAAGAGGTTCCAACTTTCACCATAATGAAATAAGATCACTACCGGGCGTATTTTTTGAGTTATCGAG
ATTTTCAGGAGCTAAGGAAGCTAAAATGGAGAAAAAAATCACTGGATATACCACCGTTGATATATCCCAA
TGGCATCGTAAAGAACATTTTGAGGCATTTCAGTCAGTTGCTCAATGTACCTATAACCAGACCGTTCAGC
TGGATATTACGGCCTTTTTAAAGACCGTAAAGAAAAATAAGCACAAGTTTTATCCGGCCTTTATTCACAT
TCTTGCCCGCCTGATGAATGCTCATCCGGAATTCCGTATGGCAATGAAAGACGGTGAGCTGGTGATATGG
GATAGTGTTCACCCTTGTTACACCGTTTTCCATGAGCAAACTGAAACGTTTTCATCGCTCTGGAGTGAAT
ACCACGACGATTTCCGGCAGTTTCTACACATATATTCGCAAGATGTGGCGTGTTACGGTGAAAACCTGGC
CTATTTCCCTAAAGGGTTTATTGAGAATATGTTTTTCGTCTCAGCCAATCCCTGGGTGAGTTTCACCAGT
TTTGATTTAAACGTGGCCAATATGGACAACTTCTTCGCCCCCGTTTTCACCATGGGCAAATATTATACGC
AAGGCGACAAGGTGCTGATGCCGCTGGCGATTCAGGTTCATCATGCCGTTTGTGATGGCTTCCATGTCGG
CAGAATGCTTAATGAATTACAACAGTACTGCGATGAGTGGCAGGGCGGGGCGTAATTTTTTTAAGGCAGT
TATTGGTGCCCTTAAACGCCTGGTTGCTACGCCTGAATAAGTGATAATAAGCGGATGAATGGCAGAAATT
CGAAAGCAAATTCGACCCGGTCGTCGGTTCAGGGCAGGGTCGTTAAATAGCCGCTTATGTCTATTGCTGG
TTTACCGGTTTATTGACTACCGGAAGCAGTGTGACCGTGTGCTTCTCAAATGCCTGAGGCCAGTTTGCTC
AGGCTCTCCCCGTGGAGGTAATAATTGACGATATGATCATTTATTCTGCCTCCCAGAGCCTGATAAAAAC
GGTTAGCGCTTCGTTAATACAGATGTAGGTGTTCCACAGGGTAGCCAGCAGCATCCTGCGATGCAGATCT
GTAAGGTAAGAGCTCTTATCAGTTATCCCAATTGATATGGAAGCGGGTAACACGCGGATTGGATGCCAGA
ATGTTGCGTTGCAGCTGACTAAAATCCGGTTTCATCGGCGGATTTTCACGCAGTTCCGGGTTCAGGTATT
CATTGTTAACGTAATAACCCACGCGGATGAATTCCTGGCCGTGATACGTGCAGGTAATCAGAACCACCGT
GACACCAACTGCGTCGGTTTCCGGAATCAGCGACGGGTTCGGAGCATCTGCTTGGAAAACAAACATATGA
CGACCTGCCGGGACCGGGCCCACCAGGACTGAGTCCAGGATCTGATCAAATTCTTCAGATTCCGCGCTGC
CCACATAGATAATTTTCCATTCCAGGTCATCGGCCAGCGCTTCGGAACATTCAAACGAGATTTCAAAGCG
GAACGGGCTATGGAACGGGGACGGATTTTCCAGCACTGCCACATTCAGCACCGAGACTTTCGCCATTGCG
GTACCGCCAAACGTCTCTTCAGGCCACTGACTAGCGATAACTTTCCCCACAACGGAACAACTCTCATTGC
ATGGGATCATTGGGTACTGTGGGTTTAGTGGTTGTAAAAACACCTGACCGCTATCCCTGATCAGTTTCTT
GAAGGTAAACTCATCACCCCCAAGTCTGGCTATGCAGAAATCACCTGGCTCAACAGCCTGCTCAGGGTCA
ACGAGAATTAACATTCCGTCAGGAAAGCTTGGCTTGGAGCCTGTTGGTGCGGTCATGGAATTACCTTCAA
CCTCAAGCCAGAATGCAGAATCACTGGCTTTTTTGGTTGTGCTTACCCATCTCTCCGCATCACCTTTGGT
AAAGGTTCTAAGCTCAGGTGAGAACATCCCTGCCTGAACATGAGAAAAAACAGGGTACTCATACTCACTT
CTAAGTGACGGCTGCATACTAACCGCTTCATACATCTCGTAGATTTCTCTGGCGATTGAAGGGCTAAATT
CTTCAACGCTAACTTTGAGAATTTTTGCAAGCAATGCGGCGTTATAAGCATTTAATGCATTGATGCCATT
AAATAAAGCACCAACGCCTGACTGCCCCATCCCCATCTTGTCTGCGACAGACGGCTGGGATAAGCCAAGT
TCATTTTTCTTTTTTTCATAAATTGCTTTAAGGCGACGTGCGTCCTCAAGCTGCTCTTGTGTTAATGGTT
TCTTTTTTGTGCTCATTATATGACCTAGCGAGCTGGTCTACTTAAGTGCTAGCAGTATCTCTATCACTGA
TAGGGATGTCAAGCGCGCTTGAAGAGATAAATTGCACTGAAATCTAGATGTCTCCAGACCGCTAGTAGAC
GAGTCCATGTCTCGAGAGCGAGGCTCTTCAAGCTCGCAAAATTGCTCTTCAAGCTCGCAAAAAACCCCGC
CCCTGACAGGGCGGGGTTTTTTCGCGTTCGATCCCGCGAAATTTAATTAACCAACACCGCCAGAGATACA
TTAGGCACCGGCGGCTTGACACTTTATGCTTCCGGCTCGGATACTGTGTGGATTTGACAGCGGCAGGTAC
GATGAGCCATATTCAACGGGAAACGTCTTGCTCTAGGCCGCGATTAAATTCCAACATGGATGCTGATTTA
TATGGGTATAAATGGGCCCGCGATAATGTCGGGCAATCAGGTGCGACAATCTATCGATTGTATGGGAAGC
CCGATGCGCCAGAGTTGTTTCTGAAACATGGCAAAGGTAGCGTTGCCAATGATGTTACAGATGAGATGGT
CAGACTAAACTGGCTGACGGAATTTATGCCTCTTCCGACCATCAAGCATTTTATCCGTACTCCTGATGAT
GCATGGTTACTCACCACTGCGATCCCCGGGAAAACAGCATTCCAGGTATTAGAAGAATATCCTGATTCAG
GTGAAAATATTGTTGATGCGCTGGCAGTGTTCCTGCGCCGGTTGCATTCGATTCCTGTTTGTAATTGTCC
TTTTAACAGCGATCGCGTATTTCGTCTCGCTCAGGCGCAATCACGAATGAATAACGGTTTGGTTGATGCG
AGTGATTTTGATGACGAGCGTAATGGCTGGCCTGTTGAACAAGTCTGGAAAGAAATGCATAAACTTTTGC
CATTCTCACCGGATTCAGTCGTCACTCATGGTGATTTCTCACTTGATAACCTTATTTTTGACGAGGGGAA
ATTAATAGGTTGTATTGATGTTGGACGAGTCGGAATCGCAGACCGATACCAGGATCTTGCCATCCTATGG
AACTGCCTCGGTGAGTTTTCTCCTTCATTACAGAAACGGCTTTTTCAAAAATATGGTATTGATAATCCTG
ATATGAATAAATTGCAGTTTCATTTGATGCTCGATGAGTTTTTCTAAGACTAGTGAATTAATTCATGAGC
GGATACATATTTGAATGTATTTAGAAAAATAAACAAATAGGGGTTCCGCGCACATTTCCCCGAAAAGTGC
CACCTAAATTGTAAGCGTTAATATTTTGTTAAAATTCGCGTTAAATTTTTGTTAAATCAGCTCATTTTTT
AACCAATAGGCCGAAATCGGCAAAATCCCTTATAAATCAAAAGAATAGACCGAGATAGGGT
[37 nt withheld, positions 3842-3878]
AAAGAACGTGGACTCCAACGTCAAAGG
[49 nt withheld, positions 3906-3954]
T
[41 nt withheld, positions 3956-3996]
T
[49 nt withheld, positions 3998-4046]
G
[122 nt withheld, positions 4048-4169]
AGATCTAAATAATAAAAAAGCCGGATTAATAATCTGGCTTTTTATATTCTCTCTCTAGTATATAAACGCA
GAAAGGCCCACCCGAAGGTGAGCCAGTGTGACGAACCCCCGCCTCAGAGTGGGAAAGCTAGAAATATTTT
ATCTGATTAATAAGATGATCTTCTTGAGATCGTTTTGGTCTGCGCGTAATCTCTTGCTCTGAAAACGAAA
AAACCGCCTTGCAGGGCGGTTTTTCGAAGGTTCTCTGAGCTACCAACTCTTTGAACCGAGGTAACTGGCT
TGGAGGAGCGCAGTCACCAAAACTTGTCCTTTCAGTTTAGCCTTAACCGGCGCATGACTTCAAGACTAAC
TCCTCTAAATCAATTACCAGTGGCTGCTGCCAGTGGTGCTTTTGCATGTCTTTCCGGGTTGGACTCAAGA
CGATAGTTACCGGATAAGGCGCAGCGGTCGGACTGAACGGGGGGTTCGTGCATACAGTCCAGCTTGGAGC
GAACTGCCTACCCGGAACTGAGTGTCAGGCGTGGAATGAGACAAACGCGGCCATAACAGCGGAATGACAC
CGGTAAACCGAAAGGCAGGAACAGGAGAGCGCACGAGGGAGCCGCCAGGGGGAAACGCCTGGTATCTTTA
TAGTCCTGTCGGGTTTCGCCACCACTGATTTGAGCGTCAGATTTCGTGATGCTTGTCAGGGGGGCGGAGC
CTATGGAAAAACGGCTTTGCCGCGGCCCTCTCACTTCCCTGTTAAGTATCTTCCTGGCATCTTCCAGGAA
ATCTCCGCCCCGTTCGTAAGCCATTTCCGCTCTCCGCAGTCGAACGACCGAGCGTAGCGAGTCAGTGCGA
ACGATCAAAAATAAGTGCCTTCCCATCAAAAAAATATTGACAACATAAAAAACTTTGTGTTATACTTGTA
ACGCTACATGGAGATTAACTCAATCTAGCTAGAGAGGCTTTACACTTTATGCTTCCGGCTCGTATAATGT
GTGGAATTGTGAGCGGATAACAATTTCACACAGGAAACAGCTATGACCATGATTACGGATTCACTGGAAC
TCTAGACCAAAGAGAGGACACAATGCAGGGTTCTGTGACAGAGTTTCTAAAACCGCGCCTGGTTGATATC
GAGCAAGTGAGTTCGACGCACGCCAAGGTGACCCTTGAGCCTTTAGAGCGTGGCTTTGGCCATACTCTGG
GTAACGCACTGCGCCGTATTCTGCTCTCATCGATGCCGGGTTGCGCGGTGACCGAGGTTGAGATTGATGG
TGTACTACATGAGTACAGCACCAAAGAAGGCGTTCAGGAAGATATCCTGGAAATCCTGCTCAACCTGAAA
GGGCTGGCGGTGAGAGTTCAGGGCAAAGATGAAGTTATTCTTACCTTGAATAAATCTGGCATTGGCCCTG
TGACTGCAGCCGATATCACCCACGACGGTGATGTCGAAATCGTCAAGCCGCAGCACGTGATCTGCCACCT
GACCGATGAGAACGCGTCTATTAGCATGCGTATCAAAGTTCAGCGCGGTCGTGGTTATGTGCCGGCTTCT
ACCCGAATTCATTCGGAAGAAGATGAGCGCCCAATCGGCCGTCTGCTGGTCGACGCATGCTACAGCCCTG
TGGAGCGTATTGCCTACAATGTTGAAGCAGCGCGTGTAGAACAGCGTACCGACCTGGACAAGCTGGTCAT
CGAAATGGAAACCAACGGCACAATCGATCCTGAAGAGGCGATTCGTCGTGCGGCAACCATTCTGGCTGAA
CAACTGGAAGCTTTCGTTGACTTACGTGATGTACGTCAGCCTGAAGTGAAAGAAGAGAAACCAGAGGCGG
CCGCAGGCGCGATGGGCACCATCATGCCGAAAGATATCCAGCTGGCGCGTCGTATCCGTGGCGCGGGCGG
CCGTACCCTGTACGGCTTTGGCTGAGGATCCTCTACGCCGGACGCACTCGGTTCCAAAAAAAAAAAAAAA
GACGCTGAAAAGCGTCTTTTTTTTTTTTGGTCCCCACTGGAGCACCTCAAAAACACCATCATACACTAAA
TCAGTAAGTT
Features (pLannotate 1.2.2; 18 found; start..end, strand, type, name):
    133..235     +  promoter       cat promoter: promoter of the E. coli cat gene encoding chloramphenicol acetyltransferase
    236..895     +  CDS            CmR: chloramphenicol acetyltransferase; cat; confers resistance to chloramphenicol
   1194..1268    -  CDS            YPB2_ECOLX (fragment): Protein predicted: Swiss-Prot protein existence level 4. From Escherichia coli.
   1282..1746    -  CDS            ASF1B (fragment): ASF1B_HUMAN - Experimental evidence at protein level: Swiss-Prot protein existence level 1. Histone chaperone that facilitates histone deposition and histone exchange and removal during nucleosome assembly and disassembly. Cooperates with chromatin assembly factor 1 (CAF-1) to promote replication-dependent chromatin assembly. Does not participate in replication-independent nucleosome deposition which is mediated by ASF1A and HIRA. Required for spermatogenesis. From Homo sapiens (Human).
   1756..2466    -  CDS            λ repressor: phage λ repressor; cI
   2503..2532    -  promoter       PLtetO-1 promoter (fragment): modified phage lambda PL promoter with tet operator sites (Lutz and Bujard, 1997)
   2749..2769    +  promoter       lac UV5 promoter (fragment): E. coli lac promoter with an "up" mutation
   2802..3617    +  CDS            KanR: aminoglycoside phosphotransferase; aph(3')-Ia; confers resistance to kanamycin in bacteria or G418 (Geneticin®) in eukaryotes
   3633..3690    -  promoter       AmpR promoter (fragment): bla
   3716..4169    -  rep_origin     f1 ori (sequence partly withheld): f1 bacteriophage origin of replication; arrow indicates direction of (+) strand synthesis
   4236..4263    -  terminator     T7Te terminator: phage T7 early transcription terminator
   4333..4878    +  rep_origin     p15A ori: Plasmids containing the medium-copy-number p15A origin of replication can be propagated in E. coli cells that contain a second plasmid with the ColE1 origin.
   4966..5006    +  rep_origin     RSF ori (fragment): Plasmids containing the RSF 1030 origin of replication can be propagated in E. coli cells that contain additional plasmids with compatible origins.
   5118..5148    +  promoter       lac UV5 promoter: E. coli lac promoter with an "up" mutation
   5156..5172    +  protein_bind   lac operator: The lac repressor binds to the lac operator to inhibit transcription in E. coli. This inhibition can be relieved by adding lactose or isopropyl-β-D-thiogalactopyranoside (IPTG). lac repressor encoded by lacI
   5192..5216    +  CDS            lacZα (fragment): LacZα fragment of β-galactosidase; lacZ fragment
   5242..5985    +  CDS            rpoA (fragment): RPOA_ECO24 - Experimental evidence at protein level: Swiss-Prot protein existence level 1. DNA-dependent RNA polymerase catalyzes the transcription of DNA into RNA using the four ribonucleoside triphosphates as substrates. From Escherichia coli O139:H28 (strain E24377A / ETEC).
   6163..12      -  mobile_element IS1 (fragment) (across the origin): prokaryotic transposable element IS1
