[The description below was written by a language model from this plasmid's Addgene catalogue record and pLannotate feature annotations shown in this document.]
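Description:
VN1287 pB2Hws_v28 (cI-Asf1B + rpoA-IP2) is a single-plasmid bacterial expression construct for a quantitative bacterial two-hybrid (qB2H) assay, built on a pAC backbone. It replicates in E. coli from a p15A origin (catalogued as low copy) and is maintained with a constitutively expressed chloramphenicol acetyltransferase gene. An f1 phage origin is also annotated, along with small fragments of an RSF origin and an IS1 element that appear to be backbone remnants. The record indicates that a dedicated host strain from the same depositor is used for propagation.

The plasmid carries both hybrid partners plus the reporter. On one strand, a PLtetO-1-type promoter drives the phage λ cI repressor fused in frame to a human ASF1B fragment (the histone chaperone, about 480 bp), giving the DNA-binding "bait" fusion. Elsewhere, an lpp/lacUV5 promoter with a lac operator drives an rpoA fragment (the α subunit of E. coli RNA polymerase) to which the short synthetic IP2 insert (about 100 bp) is fused. IP2 itself is not annotated in the feature table, and the catalogue tag field lists "cI_E34P-rpoA" as N-terminal to it, whereas the plasmid name and features place cI on Asf1B and rpoA on IP2. A weak lacUV5-derived promoter fragment sits upstream of a kanamycin phosphotransferase gene, which serves as the readout: interaction between Asf1B and IP2 recruits RNA polymerase to this promoter, so kanamycin resistance scales with interaction strength. The "WeakRBS" and "TIR" terms in the name suggest tuned translation initiation for these cassettes, though the record does not explain them. The construct is intended for measuring or benchmarking the Asf1B–IP2 protein–protein interaction.
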