Addgene plasmid #235116: VN1287 pB2Hws_v28_pLWeakRBS_TIR371_cI-Asf1B+rpoA-IP2_Ddcm_WeaKRBS_TIR51_KanR
Purpose: Quantitative bacterial two-hybrid (qB2H). Expresses Asf1B and IP2.
Depositing lab: Oscar Ramos. Depositing organization: Commissariat Energie Atomique (CEA), Saclay. Publication: Optimized Quantitative Bacterial Two-Hybrid (qB2H) for Protein-Protein Interaction Assessment. Guyot A, Maillard E, Ferreira-Pinto K, Plancon-Arnould L, Nadaradjane AA, Guerois R, Ochsenbein F, Martin L, Ramos OHP. Comput Struct Biotechnol J. 2026 May 25;35(1):0098. doi: 10.34133/csbj.0098. eCollection 2026. PubMed 42199375.
Backbone
  Vector backbone: pAC
  Backbone size w/o insert (bp): 5639
  Vector type: Bacterial Expression, Synthetic Biology ; Quantitative bacterial two-hybrid (qB2H)
Growth in bacteria
  Bacterial resistance: Chloramphenicol, 25 μg/mL
  Growth temperature: 37°C
  Growth strain: SB39 (Addgene #235121)
  Growth instructions: Resistant to kanamycin (dependent on the interaction strength)
  Copy number: Low Copy
Gene/Insert 1
  Gene/Insert name: Asf1B (alt names: Anti-silencing function protein 1 homolog B; CCG1-interacting factor A-II)
  Species: H. sapiens (human)
  Insert size (bp): 483
  Entrez Gene: ASF1B (a.k.a. CIA-II)
  Promoter: LtetO
  Cloning method: Restriction Enzyme; 5′ cloning site Acc65I (not destroyed); 3′ cloning site SacI (not destroyed)
  Sequencing primers: 5′ GATCAGGGATAGCGGTCAGG; 3′ TCCCCGTGGAGGTAATAATTGAC
Gene/Insert 2
  Gene/Insert name: IP2
  Species: Synthetic
  Insert size (bp): 101
  Promoter: lpp+lacUV5
  Tag / fusion protein: cI_E34P-rpoA (N terminal on insert)
  Cloning method: Restriction Enzyme; 5′ cloning site NotI (not destroyed); 3′ cloning site BamHI (not destroyed)
  Sequencing primers: 5′ GAACAGCGTACCGACCTGGAC; 3′ AAGTTGGCCCAGGGCT
Terms and licenses: Academic/Nonprofit Terms; Industry Terms: Not Available to Industry
Depositor comments: Please note that this plasmid may require a unique bacterial strain, so make sure to confirm that you can also obtain the appropriate growth strain. Please contact us or contact our distributors if you have any questions. Please visit https://doi.org/10.1101/2025.10.29.680610 for bioRxiv preprint.
How to cite: VN1287 pB2Hws_v28_pLWeakRBS_TIR371_cI-Asf1B+rpoA-IP2_Ddcm_WeaKRBS_TIR51_KanR was a gift from Oscar Ramos (Addgene plasmid # 235116 ; http://n2t.net/addgene:235116 ; RRID:Addgene_235116)
