>Addgene plasmid #235116 | VN1287 pB2Hws_v28_pLWeakRBS_TIR371_cI-Asf1B+rpoA-IP2_Ddcm_WeaKRBS_TIR51_KanR | depositor partial sequence | sequence record 462582 | cI_E34P-Asf1B
ATGAGCACAAAAAAGAAACCATTAACACAAGAGCAGCTTGAGGACGCACGTCGCCTTAAAGCAATTTATG
AAAAAAAGAAAAATGAACTTGGCTTATCCCAGCCGTCTGTCGCAGACAAGATGGGGATGGGGCAGTCAGG
CGTTGGTGCTTTATTTAATGGCATCAATGCATTAAATGCTTATAACGCCGCATTGCTTGCAAAAATTCTC
AAAGTTAGCGTTGAAGAATTTAGCCCTTCAATCGCCAGAGAAATCTACGAGATGTATGAAGCGGTTAGTA
TGCAGCCGTCACTTAGAAGTGAGTATGAGTACCCTGTTTTTTCTCATGTTCAGGCAGGGATGTTCTCACC
TGAGCTTAGAACCTTTACCAAAGGTGATGCGGAGAGATGGGTAAGCACAACCAAAAAAGCCAGTGATTCT
GCATTCTGGCTTGAGGTTGAAGGTAATTCCATGACCGCACCAACAGGCTCCAAGCCAAGCTTTCCTGACG
GAATGTTAATTCTCGTTGACCCTGAGCAGGCTGTTGAGCCAGGTGATTTCTGCATAGCCAGACTTGGGGG
TGATGAGTTTACCTTCAAGAAACTGATCAGGGATAGCGGTCAGGTGTTTTTACAACCACTAAACCCACAG
TACCCAATGATCCCATGCAATGAGAGTTGTTCCGTTGTGGGGAAAGTTATCGCTAGTCAGTGGCCTGAAG
AGACGTTTGGCGGTACCGCAATGGCGAAAGTCTCGGTGCTGAATGTGGCAGTGCTGGAAAATCCGTCCCC
GTTCCATAGCCCGTTCCGCTTTGAAATCTCGTTTGAATGTTCCGAAGCGCTGGCCGATGACCTGGAATGG
AAAATTATCTATGTGGGCAGCGCGGAATCTGAAGAATTTGATCAGATCCTGGACTCAGTCCTGGTGGGCC
CGGTCCCGGCAGGTCGTCATATGTTTGTTTTCCAAGCAGATGCTCCGAACCCGTCGCTGATTCCGGAAAC
CGACGCAGTTGGTGTCACGGTGGTTCTGATTACCTGCACGTATCACGGCCAGGAATTCATCCGCGTGGGT
TATTACGTTAACAATGAATACCTGAACCCGGAACTGCGTGAAAATCCGCCGATGAAACCGGATTTTAGTC
AGCTGCAACGCAACATTCTGGCATCCAATCCGCGTGTTACCCGCTTCCATATCAATTGGGATAACTGA
