>Addgene plasmid #235116 | VN1287 pB2Hws_v28_pLWeakRBS_TIR371_cI-Asf1B+rpoA-IP2_Ddcm_WeaKRBS_TIR51_KanR | depositor partial sequence | sequence record 462583 | RpoA-IP2
ATGCAGGGTTCTGTGACAGAGTTTCTAAAACCGCGCCTGGTTGATATCGAGCAAGTGAGTTCGACGCACG
CCAAGGTGACCCTTGAGCCTTTAGAGCGTGGCTTTGGCCATACTCTGGGTAACGCACTGCGCCGTATTCT
GCTCTCATCGATGCCGGGTTGCGCGGTGACCGAGGTTGAGATTGATGGTGTACTACATGAGTACAGCACC
AAAGAAGGCGTTCAGGAAGATATCCTGGAAATCCTGCTCAACCTGAAAGGGCTGGCGGTGAGAGTTCAGG
GCAAAGATGAAGTTATTCTTACCTTGAATAAATCTGGCATTGGCCCTGTGACTGCAGCCGATATCACCCA
CGACGGTGATGTCGAAATCGTCAAGCCGCAGCACGTGATCTGCCACCTGACCGATGAGAACGCGTCTATT
AGCATGCGTATCAAAGTTCAGCGCGGTCGTGGTTATGTGCCGGCTTCTACCCGAATTCATTCGGAAGAAG
ATGAGCGCCCAATCGGCCGTCTGCTGGTCGACGCATGCTACAGCCCTGTGGAGCGTATTGCCTACAATGT
TGAAGCAGCGCGTGTAGAACAGCGTACCGACCTGGACAAGCTGGTCATCGAAATGGAAACCAACGGCACA
ATCGATCCTGAAGAGGCGATTCGTCGTGCGGCAACCATTCTGGCTGAACAACTGGAAGCTTTCGTTGACT
TACGTGATGTACGTCAGCCTGAAGTGAAAGAAGAGAAACCAGAGGCGGCCGCAGGCGCGATGGGCACCAT
CATGCCGAAAGATATCCAGCTGGCGCGTCGTATCCGTGGCGCGGGCGGCCGTACCCTGTACGGCTTTGGC
TGA
